Addgene plasmid #164490: pSP64T-ythdf3-3xflag
Purpose: Expresses zebrafish ythdf3 with 3x flag tag, for mRNA injection
Depositing lab: Antonio Giraldez. Depositing organization: Yale University. Publication: Ythdf m(6)A Readers Function Redundantly during Zebrafish Development. Kontur C, Jeong M, Cifuentes D, Giraldez AJ. Cell Rep. 2020 Dec 29;33(13):108598. doi: 10.1016/j.celrep.2020.108598. PubMed 33378672.
Backbone
  Vector backbone: pSP64T
  Vector type: Production of mRNA for zebrafish injection.
Growth in bacteria
  Bacterial resistance: Ampicillin, 100 μg/mL
  Growth temperature: 37°C
  Growth strain: DH5alpha
  Copy number: Unknown
Gene/Insert
  Gene/Insert name: ythdf3
  Species: D. rerio (zebrafish)
  Insert size (bp): 1800
  Entrez Gene: ythdf3 (a.k.a. wu:fi35c0, wu:fi35c09, zgc:55441)
  Promoter: SP6
  Tag / fusion protein: 3x-flagtag (N terminal on insert)
  Cloning method: Restriction Enzyme; 5′ cloning site NotI (not destroyed); 3′ cloning site XhoI (not destroyed)
  Sequencing primers: 5′ ACGCTCAACTTTGGCAGATCCG; 3′ GGAGCAGATACGAATGGCTACA
Terms and licenses: Academic/Nonprofit Terms; Industry Terms: Not Available to Industry
How to cite: pSP64T-ythdf3-3xflag was a gift from Antonio Giraldez (Addgene plasmid # 164490 ; http://n2t.net/addgene:164490 ; RRID:Addgene_164490)
