[The description below was written by a language model from this plasmid's Addgene catalogue record and pLannotate feature annotations shown in this document.]
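Description:
pSP64T-ythdf3-3xflag is an in vitro transcription template built on the pSP64T backbone, designed to produce synthetic mRNA for microinjection into zebrafish embryos rather than to drive expression directly in cells. The roughly 5.2 kb plasmid is propagated in E. coli using a ColE1/pUC-type origin of replication and is selected with ampicillin through the β-lactamase gene and its native promoter. The annotation also picks up backbone remnants with no apparent role in the design: fragments of rop, the bom region, the tetracycline resistance gene and lacI, along with a lac promoter, operator and CAP site.

The payload is the zebrafish ythdf3 coding sequence (about 1.8 kb), cloned between NotI and XhoI sites and fused at its N terminus to a 3xFLAG epitope tag. Despite the tag appearing last in the plasmid name, both the catalogue entry and the feature table place it upstream of the open reading frame. The automated annotation labels the insert by homology to human YTHDF3, but the record identifies it as the Danio rerio gene. Transcription is driven by the bacteriophage SP6 promoter, and the tagged open reading frame is flanked by the 5' and 3' untranslated regions of the Xenopus laevis major β-globin gene, which are characteristic of pSP64T and promote efficient translation and stability of the injected transcript.

Ythdf3 belongs to the YTH-domain family of readers of N6-methyladenosine (m6A) in RNA. The construct allows the tagged protein to be expressed in embryos from injected mRNA, with the FLAG epitopes available for antibody-based detection or purification, in work on the function of Ythdf m6A readers during zebrafish development.
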