Features (pLannotate 1.2.2; 15 found; start..end, strand, type, name):
    182..770     -  rep_origin     ori: high-copy-number ColE1/pMB1/pBR322/pUC origin of replication
    941..1801    -  CDS            AmpR: β-lactamase; bla; confers resistance to ampicillin, carbenicillin, and related antibiotics
   1802..1906    -  promoter       AmpR promoter: bla
   2001..2036    +  CDS            rop (fragment): Rop protein, which maintains plasmids at low copy number; rop
   2138..2186    +  misc_feature   bom (fragment): basis of mobility region from pBR322
   2187..2466    -  CDS            TcR (fragment): tetracycline efflux protein; tet; confers resistance to tetracycline
   2694..2712    +  promoter       SP6 promoter: promoter for bacteriophage SP6 RNA polymerase
   2724..2766    +  5'UTR          Xenopus globin 5'-UTR: translational enhancer from the 5'-UTR of the major beta-globin gene of Xenopus laevis
   2786..2851    +  CDS            3xFLAG: three tandem FLAG® epitope tags, followed by an enterokinase cleavage site
   2876..4672    +  CDS            YTHDF3: YTHD3_HUMAN - Experimental evidence at protein level: Swiss-Prot protein existence level 1. Has some antiviral activity against HIV-1 virus: incorporated into HIV-1 particles in a nucleocapsid-dependent manner and reduces viral infectivity in the next cycle of infection (PubMed:32053707). May interfere with this early step of the viral life cycle by binding to N6-methyladenosine (m6A) modified sites on the HIV-1 RNA genome (PubMed:32053707). From Homo sapiens (Human).
   4707..4832    +  3'UTR          Xenopus globin 3'-UTR: 3'-UTR of the major beta-globin gene of Xenopus laevis
   4984..5000    -  protein_bind   lac operator: The lac repressor binds to the lac operator to inhibit transcription in E. coli. This inhibition can be relieved by adding lactose or isopropyl-β-D-thiogalactopyranoside (IPTG). lac repressor encoded by lacI
   5008..5038    -  promoter       lac promoter: promoter for the E. coli lac operon
   5053..5074    -  protein_bind   CAP binding site: CAP binding activates transcription in the presence of cAMP. E. coli catabolite activator protein
   5087..5179    -  CDS            lacI (fragment): lac repressor; lacI; The lac repressor binds to the lac operator to inhibit transcription in E. coli. This inhibition can be relieved by adding lactose or isopropyl-β-D-thiogalactopyranoside (IPTG).
>Addgene plasmid #164490 | pSP64T-ythdf3-3xflag | addgene full sequence | sequence record 355699 | Addgene NGS Result
CTTCCGCTTCCTCGCTCACTGACTCGCTGCGCTCGGTCGTTCGGCTGCGGCGAGCGGTATCAGCTCACTC
AAAGGCGGTAATACGGTTATCCACAGAATCAGGGGATAACGCAGGAAAGAACATGTGAGCAAAAGGCCAG
CAAAAGGCCAGGAACCGTAAAAAGGCCGCGTTGCTGGCGTTTTTCCATAGGCTCCGCCCCCCTGACGAGC
ATCACAAAAATCGACGCTCAAGTCAGAGGTGGCGAAACCCGACAGGACTATAAAGATACCAGGCGTTTCC
CCCTGGAAGCTCCCTCGTGCGCTCTCCTGTTCCGACCCTGCCGCTTACCGGATACCTGTCCGCCTTTCTC
CCTTCGGGAAGCGTGGCGCTTTCTCATAGCTCACGCTGTAGGTATCTCAGTTCGGTGTAGGTCGTTCGCT
CCAAGCTGGGCTGTGTGCACGAACCCCCCGTTCAGCCCGACCGCTGCGCCTTATCCGGTAACTATCGTCT
TGAGTCCAACCCGGTAAGACACGACTTATCGCCACTGGCAGCAGCCACTGGTAACAGGATTAGCAGAGCG
AGGTATGTAGGCGGTGCTACAGAGTTCTTGAAGTGGTGGCCTAACTACGGCTACACTAGAAGAACAGTAT
TTGGTATCTGCGCTCTGCTGAAGCCAGTTACCTTCGGAAAAAGAGTTGGTAGCTCTTGATCCGGCAAACA
AACCACCGCTGGTAGCGGTGGTTTTTTTGTTTGCAAGCAGCAGATTACGCGCAGAAAAAAAGGATCTCAA
GAAGATCCTTTGATCTTTTCTACGGGGTCTGACGCTCAGTGGAACGAAAACTCACGTTAAGGGATTTTGG
TCATGAGATTATCAAAAAGGATCTTCACCTAGATCCTTTTAAATTAAAAATGAAGTTTTAAATCAATCTA
AAGTATATATGAGTAAACTTGGTCTGACAGTTACCAATGCTTAATCAGTGAGGCACCTATCTCAGCGATC
TGTCTATTTCGTTCATCCATAGTTGCCTGACTCCCCGTCGTGTAGATAACTACGATACGGGAGGGCTTAC
CATCTGGCCCCAGTGCTGCAATGATACCGCGAGACCCACGCTCACCGGCTCCAGATTTATCAGCAATAAA
CCAGCCAGCCGGAAGGGCCGAGCGCAGAAGTGGTCCTGCAACTTTATCCGCCTCCATCCAGTCTATTAAT
TGTTGCCGGGAAGCTAGAGTAAGTAGTTCGCCAGTTAATAGTTTGCGCAACGTTGTTGCCATTGCTACAG
GCATCGTGGTGTCACGCTCGTCGTTTGGTATGGCTTCATTCAGCTCCGGTTCCCAACGATCAAGGCGAGT
TACATGATCCCCCATGTTGTGCAAAAAAGCGGTTAGCTCCTTCGGTCCTCCGATCGTTGTCAGAAGTAAG
TTGGCCGCAGTGTTATCACTCATGGTTATGGCAGCACTGCATAATTCTCTTACTGTCATGCCATCCGTAA
GATGCTTTTCTGTGACTGGTGAGTACTCAACCAAGTCATTCTGAGAATAGTGTATGCGGCGACCGAGTTG
CTCTTGCCCGGCGTCAATACGGGATAATACCGCGCCACATAGCAGAACTTTAAAAGTGCTCATCATTGGA
AAACGTTCTTCGGGGCGAAAACTCTCAAGGATCTTACCGCTGTTGAGATCCAGTTCGATGTAACCCACTC
GTGCACCCAACTGATCTTCAGCATCTTTTACTTTCACCAGCGTTTCTGGGTGAGCAAAAACAGGAAGGCA
AAATGCCGCAAAAAAGGGAATAAGGGCGACACGGAAATGTTGAATACTCATACTCTTCCTTTTTCAATAT
TATTGAAGCATTTATCAGGGTTATTGTCTCATGAGCGGATACATATTTGAATGTATTTAGAAAAATAAAC
AAATAGGGGTTCCGCGCACATTTCCCCGAAAAGTGCCACCTGACGTCTAAGAAACCATTATTATCATGAC
ATTAACCTATAAAAATAGGCGTATCACGAGGCCCTTTCGTCTCGCGCGTTTCGGTGATGACGGTGAAAAC
CTCTGACACATGCAGCTCCCGGAGACGGTCACAGCTTGTCTGTAAGCGGATGCCGGGAGCAGACAAGCCC
GTCAGGGCGCGTCAGCGGGTGTTGGCGGGTGTCGGGGCTGGCTTAACTATGCGGCATCAGAGCAGATTGT
ACTGAGAGTGCACCATTCGACGCTCTCCCTTATGCGACTCCTGCATTAGGAAGCAGCCCAGTAGTAGGTT
GAGGCCGTTGAGCACCGCCGCCGCAAGGAATGGTGCATGCAAGGAGATGGCGCCCAACAGTCCCCCGGCC
ACGGGGCCTGCCACCATACCCACGCCGAAACAAGCGCTCATGAGCCCGAAGTGGCGAGCCCGATCTTCCC
CATCGGTGATGTCGGCGATATAGGCGCCAGCAACCGCACCTGTGGCGCCGGTGATGCCGGCCACGATGCG
TCCGGCGTAGAGGATCTGGCTAGCGATGACCCTGCTGATTGGTTCGCTGACCATTTCCGGGTGCGGGACG
GCGTTACCAGAAACTCAGAAGGTTCGTCCAACCAAACCGACTCTGACGGCAGTTTACGAGAGAGATGATA
GGGTCTGCTTCAGTAAGCCAGATGCTACACAATTAGGCTTGTACATATTGTCGTTAGAACGCGGCTACAA
TTAATACATAACCTTATGTATCATACACATACGATTTAGGTGACACTATAGAATACAAGCTTGCTTGTTC
TTTTTGCAGAAGCTCAGAATAAACGCTCAACTTTGGCAGATCCGCGGCCGCCATGGACTACAAAGACCAT
GACGGTGATTATAAAGATCATGACATCGACTACAAGGATGACGATGACAAGAATTCAGGTTCTGGCTCAG
GATCGTCTGCGACAACTGTCGATCAGAGACCTAAAGGACAAGGAAACAAAGTGCAAAACGGTTCGATGCA
TCAGAAGGATGCTGTAAATGATGATGACTTTGACAATTACCTGAGCAGTCAGTCAAATCAGAGTAATAGC
TACCCACCAATGTCTGATCCCTACATGCCCAGCTACTATGCTCCCTCTATTGGATTCCCTTACTCCCTGG
GAGAGGCTGCTTGGTCCACTGCAGGAGACCCTCCTATGCCTTACCTGACCACGTATGGACAGATGAGCAA
TGGTGAGCATCACTTCATTCCTGACGGAGTCTTCAGCCAGCCCGGTGCTTTAGGCAACACGCCCCCCTTT
CTCAGTCAACACGGATTTAACTTCTTTCCTGGAAATGCAGACTTTTCTACCTGGGGCACCAGTGGTTCTC
AGGGACAGTCAACACAGAGTTCAGCGTACAGCAGTAGTTATGGATACCCGCCAAGCTCTTTGGGCCGGGC
CATTGCTGATGGACAGGCTGGATTTGGTAGTGACACGCAACTTAGTAAAGTTCCAGGGCTCAGTAGTATC
GATCAGGGAATGGCAGGACTGAAGCTCGGCTCTGACATGTCAGCTGTTACGAAAACTGTTGGGTCTCCTT
TAGGAGGGACGGTGGGTATGAGTAGCATGGCCGCTAACAGCATGCCACCTGTCAGCTCCTCTGCACCGAA
ACCCACTTCATGGGCAGCCATCGCGAGGAAACCTGCAAAGCCTCAGCCTAAGATGAAGCCGAAGCCCAAC
ATGATTTTGGGAAGCGGCGTCACAATTCCTCCTCCGCCAATAAAGCATAACATAAACATTGGGACTTGGG
AGGACAAAGGGTCCATCACCAAACCCCCTCTTGCGCAGCAGATGCTGCCCCCTCAGCAGTTGGTACAGCA
GCAACTCTTGGCCCAACCTCCACCCATGCTTCAAAGTCCTTTGCCACCTCAACACCAACCCCAACACCAG
CAGCTCCAGGTCCAATCTCCCCAGCACCCTCAGCATCTTCCCCCAGGTCCTCCCCACCATCACTCGCAGC
CAGGACCTCCACAGCCCCTGCACCCATCTCAGGCGCAGAACCCCCTAATCCAAAACCGCTGGGTGGCCCC
TCGGAACCGAGGAACCATGTTTAACCAGAACAGCGGCATGGATAACTTTGGCCTTGGGACAGGAGTCCCC
ATGAGCTCATCGCCTTCCTCCAGCGAGGTTCATCCCGTGCTGGAAAAGCTTAAGGCCCTCAACAATTACA
ACCCCAAAGACTTCGACTGGACCTTGAAAAACGGACGGGTCTTCATCATCAAGAGCTACTCTGAGGACGA
CATCCACCGCTCCATCAAGTACTCCATCTGGTGCAGCACAGAGCATGGAAACAAGCGCCTGGATGGTGCC
TACCGCTCGCTCAGTGCCAAAGGTCCACTGTACCTGCTCTTTAGTGTCAATGGCAGTGGACACTTCTGCG
GCGTGGCGGAGATGAAGTCAACCGTGGACTATAACGCGTATGCTGGCGTCTGGTCCCAGGATAAATGGAA
GGGCAAGTTTGAGGTGAAATGGATCTTTGTTAAGGACGTGCCCAATAACCAGCTCCGGCACATCCGCTTA
GAAAACAATGACAACAAGCCTGTCACCAACTCCAGAGACACTCAGGAAGTGCCCCTAGAGAAAGCAAAGC
AAGTGCTTAAAATTATTGCGACTTTCAAGCATACCACCTCAATCTTTGACGATTTTGCACATTACGAAAA
GCGGCAGGAGGAAGAGGAAGCCATGCGAAGGGAGCGAAATAGAAATAAGCAGTAGCTCGAGAATAATTCG
GATCTGGTTACCACTAAACCAGCCTCAAGAACACCCGAATGGAGTCTCTAAGCTACATAATACCAACTTA
CACTTTACAAAATGTTGTCCCCCAAAATGTAGCCATTCGTATCTGCTCCTAATAAAAAGAAAGTTTCTTC
ACATTCTAAAAAAAAAAAAAAAAAAAAAAAAAAAAAAAAAAAAAAAAAAAAAAAAAAAMCCCCCCCCCCC
CCCCCCTGCAGGTCGACTCTAGAGGATCCCCGGGCGAGCTCGAATTAATTCGTAATCATGTCATAGCTGT
TTCCTGTGTGAAATTGTTATCCGCTCACAATTCCACACAACATACGAGCCGGAAGCATAAAGTGTAAAGC
CTGGGGTGCCTAATGAGTGAGCTAACTCACATTAATTGCGTTGCGCTCACTGCCCGCTTTCCAGTCGGGA
AACCTGTCGTGCCAGCTGCATTAATGAATCGGCCAACGCGCGGGGAGAGGCGGTTTGCGTATTGGGCGCT
